Addgene plasmid #20907: PB-TET-mOct4
Purpose: piggyBac vector with tet inducible mOct4
Depositing lab: Andras Nagy. Depositing organization: Sinai Health System. Publication: piggyBac transposition reprograms fibroblasts to induced pluripotent stem cells. Woltjen K, Michael IP, Mohseni P, Desai R, Mileikovsky M, Hämäläinen R, Cowling R, Wang W, Liu P, Gertsenstein M, Kaji K, Sung HK, Nagy A. Nature. 2009 Apr 9;458(7239):766-70. doi: 10.1038/nature07863 PubMed 19252478.
Backbone
  Vector backbone: PB-TET
  Backbone size w/o insert (bp): 9186
  Vector type: Mammalian Expression ; piggyBac
  Selectable markers: Neomycin (select with G418)
Growth in bacteria
  Bacterial resistance: Ampicillin, 100 μg/mL
  Growth temperature: 37°C
  Growth strain: DH5alpha
  Copy number: High Copy
Gene/Insert
  Gene/Insert name: Oct4
  Species: M. musculus (mouse)
  Insert size (bp): 1228
  Entrez Gene: Pou5f1 (a.k.a. NF-A3, Oct-3, Oct-3/4, Oct-4, Oct3, Oct3/4, Oct4, Otf-3, Otf-4, Otf3, Otf3-rs7, Otf3g, Otf4)
  Tag / fusion protein: IRES-bGeo (C terminal on backbone)
  Cloning method: Gateway Cloning; 5′ cloning site attB1 (not destroyed); 3′ cloning site attB2 (not destroyed)
  Sequencing primers: 5′ M13 F, T7; 3′ M13 R, T3
Resource information
  A portion of this plasmid was derived from a plasmid made by: Oct4 gateway cloned from Yamanaka Plasmid 13366: pMXs-Oct3/4, piggyBac terminal repeats obtained from Pentao Liu at Sanger.
Terms and licenses: Academic/Nonprofit Terms; Industry Terms: Not Available to Industry
How to cite: PB-TET-mOct4 was a gift from Andras Nagy (Addgene plasmid # 20907 ; http://n2t.net/addgene:20907 ; RRID:Addgene_20907)
