[The description below was written by a language model from this plasmid's Addgene catalogue record.]
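Description:
PB-TET-mOct4 is a mammalian expression plasmid built on the PB-TET piggyBac transposon backbone (about 9.2 kb without insert) and designed for tetracycline/doxycycline-inducible expression of mouse Oct4 (Pou5f1). It is maintained in E. coli as a high-copy plasmid under ampicillin selection. The piggyBac terminal repeats flank the expression cassette, so that when piggyBac transposase is supplied in trans the cassette is cut from the plasmid and integrated into the host genome. The same repeats also allow later transposase-mediated excision of the integrated copy.

The roughly 1.2 kb Oct4 coding insert was transferred by Gateway recombination from a retroviral Oct3/4 expression plasmid, and it remains flanked by intact attB1 and attB2 sites. It sits under a tet-inducible promoter, which in general requires a tetracycline-controlled transactivator provided separately. The record does not specify the exact promoter or indicate any transactivator on this plasmid. Downstream of the insert the backbone carries an IRES-βgeo element, so the same inducible transcript also drives internal ribosome entry-dependent translation of a β-galactosidase/neomycin phosphotransferase fusion. This couples Oct4 expression to a lacZ reporter readout and to G418 resistance in mammalian cells.

The construct comes from work on reprogramming fibroblasts to induced pluripotent stem cells by piggyBac transposition, a non-viral delivery route. In that setting it serves as the Oct4 component for inducible expression of reprogramming factors. No feature table was provided, so positions and the identity of other backbone elements cannot be detailed here.
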