>Addgene plasmid #20907 | PB-TET-mOct4 | addgene partial sequence | sequence record 26695 | 20907 with LNCX
CTGTTTTGACCTCCATAGAAGACACCGGGACCGATCCAGCCTCCGCGGTGGCGGCCATCACAAGTTTGTA
CAAAAAAGCAGGCTCCACCTTCCCCATGGCTGGACACCTGGCTTCAGACTTCGCCTTCTCACCCCCACCA
GGTGGGGGTGATGGGTCAGCAGGGCTGGAGCCGGGCTGGGTGGATTCTCGAACCTGGCTAAGCTTCCAAG
GGCCTCCAGGTGGGCCTGGAATCGGACCAGGCTCAGAGGTATTGGGGATCTCCCCATGTCCGCCCGCATA
CGAGTTCTGCGGAGGGATGGCATACTGTGGACCTCAGGTTGGACTGGGCCTAGTCCCCCAAGTTGGCGTG
GAGACTTTGCAGCCTGAGGGCCAGGCAGGAGCACGAGTGGAAAGCAACTCAGAGGGAACCTCCTCTGAGC
CCTGTGCCGACCGCCCCAATGCCGTGAAGTTGGAGAAGGTGGAACCAACTCCCGAGGAGTCCCAGGACAT
GAAAGCCCTGCAGAAGGAGCTAGAACAGTTTGCCAAGCTGCTGAAGCAGAAGAGGATCACCTTGGGGTAC
ACCCAGGCCGACGTGGGGCTCACCCTGGGCGTTCTCTTTGGAAAGGTGTTCAGCCAGACCACCATCTGTC
GCTTCGAGGCCTTGCAGCTCAGCCTTAAGAACATGTGTAAGCTGCGGCCCCTGCTGGAGAAGTGGGTGGA
GGAAGCCGANACNATGAG
