LOCUS       Exported 10398 bp ds-DNA circular SYN 12-MAY-2021
DEFINITION  piggyBac vector with tet inducible mOct4.
ACCESSION   .
VERSION     .
KEYWORDS    PB-TET-mOct4
SOURCE      synthetic DNA construct
  ORGANISM  synthetic DNA construct
REFERENCE   1 (bases 1 to 10398)
  AUTHORS   Woltjen K, Michael IP, Mohseni P, Desai R, Mileikovsky M, Hamalainen
            R, Cowling R, Wang W, Liu P, Gertsenstein M, Kaji K, Sung HK, Nagy A
  TITLE     piggyBac transposition reprograms fibroblasts to induced pluripotent
            stem cells.
  JOURNAL   Nature. 2009 Mar 1. ():.
  PUBMED    19252478
REFERENCE   2 (bases 1 to 10398)
  AUTHORS   .
  TITLE     Direct Submission
  JOURNAL   Exported May 12, 2021 from SnapGene Server 1.1.58
            http://www.snapgene.com
FEATURES             Location/Qualifiers
     source          1..10398
                     /organism="synthetic DNA construct"
                     /mol_type="other DNA"
     rep_origin      complement(3..458)
                     /direction=LEFT
                     /label=f1 ori
                     /note="f1 bacteriophage origin of replication; arrow
                     indicates direction of (+) strand synthesis"
     primer_bind     complement(140..161)
                     /label=F1ori-F
                     /note="F1 origin, forward primer"
     primer_bind     352..371
                     /label=F1ori-R
                     /note="F1 origin, reverse primer"
     primer_bind     602..619
                     /label=M13 Forward
                     /note="In lacZ gene. Also called M13-F20 or M13 (-21)
                     Forward"
     primer_bind     603..619
                     /label=M13 fwd
                     /note="common sequencing primer, one of multiple similar
                     variants"
     primer_bind     626..645
                     /label=T7
                     /note="T7 promoter, forward primer"
     promoter        626..644
                     /label=T7 promoter
                     /note="promoter for bacteriophage T7 RNA polymerase"
     repeat_region   711..773
                     /label=piggyBac right (3') inverted repeat
                     /note="piggyBac transposon-specific inverted terminal
                     repeat sequence (ITR)"
     protein_bind    1145..1163
                     /gene="tetO"
                     /label=tet operator
                     /bound_moiety="tetracycline repressor TetR"
                     /note="bacterial operator O2 for the tetR and tetA genes"
     protein_bind    1182..1200
                     /gene="tetO"
                     /label=tet operator
                     /bound_moiety="tetracycline repressor TetR"
                     /note="bacterial operator O2 for the tetR and tetA genes"
     protein_bind    1219..1237
                     /gene="tetO"
                     /label=tet operator
                     /bound_moiety="tetracycline repressor TetR"
                     /note="bacterial operator O2 for the tetR and tetA genes"
     protein_bind    1256..1274
                     /gene="tetO"
                     /label=tet operator
                     /bound_moiety="tetracycline repressor TetR"
                     /note="bacterial operator O2 for the tetR and tetA genes"
     protein_bind    1293..1311
                     /gene="tetO"
                     /label=tet operator
                     /bound_moiety="tetracycline repressor TetR"
                     /note="bacterial operator O2 for the tetR and tetA genes"
     protein_bind    1330..1348
                     /gene="tetO"
                     /label=tet operator
                     /bound_moiety="tetracycline repressor TetR"
                     /note="bacterial operator O2 for the tetR and tetA genes"
     protein_bind    1367..1385
                     /gene="tetO"
                     /label=tet operator
                     /bound_moiety="tetracycline repressor TetR"
                     /note="bacterial operator O2 for the tetR and tetA genes"
     protein_bind    1404..1422
                     /gene="tetO"
                     /label=tet operator
                     /bound_moiety="tetracycline repressor TetR"
                     /note="bacterial operator O2 for the tetR and tetA genes"
     primer_bind     1444..1468
                     /label=LNCX
                     /note="Human CMV promoter, forward primer"
     protein_bind    1548..1572
                     /gene="mutant version of attB"
                     /label=attB1
                     /bound_moiety="BP Clonase(TM)"
                     /note="recombination site for the Gateway(R) BP reaction"
     protein_bind    complement(2801..2825)
                     /gene="mutant version of attB"
                     /label=attB2
                     /bound_moiety="BP Clonase(TM)"
                     /note="recombination site for the Gateway(R) BP reaction"
     primer_bind     complement(3043..3060)
                     /label=IRES reverse
                     /note="IRES internal ribosome entry site, reverse primer.
                     Also called pCDH-rev"
     primer_bind     3192..3211
                     /label=IRES-F
                     /note="IRES internal ribosome entry site, forward primer"
     CDS             3423..3443
                     /codon_start=1
                     /product="nuclear localization signal of SV40 (simian virus
                     40) large T antigen"
                     /label=SV40 NLS
                     /translation="PKKKRKV"
     CDS             3453..6494
                     /codon_start=1
                     /gene="lacZ"
                     /product="beta-galactosidase"
                     /label=lacZ
                     /translation="VVLQRRDWENPGVTQLNRLAAHPPFASWRNSEEARTDRPSQQLRS
                     LNGEWRFAWFPAPEAVPESWLECDLPEADTVVVPSNWQMHGYDAPIYTNVTYPITVNPP
                     FVPTENPTGCYSLTFNVDESWLQEGQTRIIFDGVNSAFHLWCNGRWVGYGQDSRLPSEF
                     DLSAFLRAGENRLAVMVLRWSDGSYLEDQDMWRMSGIFRDVSLLHKPTTQISDFHVATR
                     FNDDFSRAVLEAEVQMCGELRDYLRVTVSLWQGETQVASGTAPFGGEIIDERGGYADRV
                     TLRLNVENPKLWSAEIPNLYRAVVELHTADGTLIEAEACDVGFREVRIENGLLLLNGKP
                     LLIRGVNRHEHHPLHGQVMDEQTMVQDILLMKQNNFNAVRCSHYPNHPLWYTLCDRYGL
                     YVVDEANIETHGMVPMNRLTDDPRWLPAMSERVTRMVQRDRNHPSVIIWSLGNESGHGA
                     NHDALYRWIKSVDPSRPVQYEGGGADTTATDIICPMYARVDEDQPFPAVPKWSIKKWLS
                     LPGETRPLILCEYAHAMGNSLGGFAKYWQAFRQYPRLQGGFVWDWVDQSLIKYDENGNP
                     WSAYGGDFGDTPNDRQFCMNGLVFADRTPHPALTEAKHQQQFFQFRLSGQTIEVTSEYL
                     FRHSDNELLHWMVALDGKPLASGEVPLDVAPQGKQLIELPELPQPESAGQLWLTVRVVQ
                     PNATAWSEAGHISAWQQWRLAENLSVTLPAASHAIPHLTTSEMDFCIELGNKRWQFNRQ
                     SGFLSQMWIGDKKQLLTPLRDQFTRAPLDNDIGVSEATRIDPNAWVERWKAAGHYQAEA
                     ALLQCTADTLADAVLITTAHAWQHQGKTLFISRKTYRIDGSGQMAITVDVEVASDTPHP
                     ARIGLNCQLAQVAERVNWLGLGPQENYPDRLTAACFDRWDLPLSDMYTPYVFPSENGLR
                     CGTRELNYGPHQWRGDFQFNISRYSQQQLMETSHRHLLHAEEGTWLNIDGFHMGIGGDD
                     SWSPSVSAEFQLSAGRYHYQLVWCQ"
     CDS             6519..7322
                     /codon_start=1
                     /gene="aph(3')-II (or nptII)"
                     /product="aminoglycoside phosphotransferase from Tn5"
                     /label=NeoR/KanR
                     /note="confers resistance to neomycin, kanamycin, and G418
                     (Geneticin(R))"
                     /translation="MGSAIEQDGLHAGSPAAWVERLFGYDWAQQTIGCSDAAVFRLSAQ
                     GRPVLFVKTDLSGALNELQDEAARLSWLATTGVPCAAVLDVVTEAGRDWLLLGEVPGQD
                     LLSSHLAPAEKVSIMADAMRRLHTLDPATCPFDHQAKHRIERARTRMEAGLVDQDDLDE
                     EHQGLAPAELFARLKARMPDGDDLVVTHGDACLPNIMVENGRFSGFIDCGRLGVADRYQ
                     DIALATRDIAEELGGEWADRFLVLYGIAAPDSQRIAFYRLLDEFF"
     primer_bind     complement(6582..6601)
                     /label=Neo-R
                     /note="Neomycin resistance gene, reverse primer"
     primer_bind     7192..7211
                     /label=Neo-F
                     /note="Neomycin resistance gene, forward primer"
     primer_bind     complement(7354..7371)
                     /label=BGH-rev
                     /note="Bovine growth hormone terminator, reverse primer.
                     Also called BGH reverse"
     polyA_signal    7360..7584
                     /label=bGH poly(A) signal
                     /note="bovine growth hormone polyadenylation signal"
     repeat_region   8023..8057
                     /label=piggyBac left (5') inverted repeat
                     /note="piggyBac transposon-specific inverted terminal
                     repeat sequence (ITR)"
     promoter        complement(8207..8225)
                     /label=T3 promoter
                     /note="promoter for bacteriophage T3 RNA polymerase"
     primer_bind     complement(8246..8262)
                     /label=M13 rev
                     /note="common sequencing primer, one of multiple similar
                     variants"
     primer_bind     complement(8246..8262)
                     /label=M13 Reverse
                     /note="In lacZ gene. Also called M13-rev"
     primer_bind     complement(8259..8281)
                     /label=M13/pUC Reverse
                     /note="In lacZ gene"
     protein_bind    8270..8286
                     /label=lac operator
                     /bound_moiety="lac repressor encoded by lacI"
                     /note="The lac repressor binds to the lac operator to
                     inhibit transcription in E. coli. This inhibition can be
                     relieved by adding lactose or
                     isopropyl-beta-D-thiogalactopyranoside (IPTG)."
     promoter        complement(8294..8324)
                     /label=lac promoter
                     /note="promoter for the E. coli lac operon"
     protein_bind    8339..8360
                     /label=CAP binding site
                     /bound_moiety="E. coli catabolite activator protein"
                     /note="CAP binding activates transcription in the presence
                     of cAMP."
     primer_bind     complement(8477..8494)
                     /label=L4440
                     /note="L4440 vector, forward primer"
     rep_origin      complement(8648..9236)
                     /direction=LEFT
                     /label=ori
                     /note="high-copy-number ColE1/pMB1/pBR322/pUC origin of
                     replication"
     primer_bind     complement(8728..8747)
                     /label=pBR322ori-F
                     /note="pBR322 origin, forward primer"
     CDS             complement(9407..10267)
                     /codon_start=1
                     /gene="bla"
                     /product="beta-lactamase"
                     /label=AmpR
                     /note="confers resistance to ampicillin, carbenicillin, and
                     related antibiotics"
                     /translation="MSIQHFRVALIPFFAAFCLPVFAHPETLVKVKDAEDQLGARVGYI
                     ELDLNSGKILESFRPEERFPMMSTFKVLLCGAVLSRIDAGQEQLGRRIHYSQNDLVEYS
                     PVTEKHLTDGMTVRELCSAAITMSDNTAANLLLTTIGGPKELTAFLHNMGDHVTRLDRW
                     EPELNEAIPNDERDTTMPVAMATTLRKLLTGELLTLASRQQLIDWMEADKVAGPLLRSA
                     LPAGWFIADKSGAGERGSRGIIAALGPDGKPSRIVVIYTTGSQATMDERNRQIAEIGAS
                     LIKHW"
     primer_bind     10030..10049
                     /label=Amp-R
                     /note="Ampicillin resistance gene, reverse primer"
     promoter        complement(10268..10372)
                     /gene="bla"
                     /label=AmpR promoter
ORIGIN
        1 ggaaattgta aacgttaata ttttgttaaa attcgcgtta aatttttgtt aaatcagctc
       61 attttttaac caataggccg aaatcggcaa aatcccttat aaatcaaaag aatagaccga
      121 gatagggttg agtgttgttc cagtttggaa caagagtcca ctattaaaga acgtggactc
      181 caacgtcaaa ggnnnnnnnn nnnnnnnnnn nnnnnnnnnn nnnnnnnnnn nnnnnnnnnn
      241 ntnnnnnnnn nnnnnnnnnn nnnnnnnnnn nnnnnnnnnn nnnnnnnnnn nnnnnnnnnn
      301 nnnnnnnnnn nnnnnnnnnn nnnnnnnnnn nnngnnnnnn nnnnnnnnnn nnnnnnnnnn
      361 nnnnnnnnnn nnnnnnnnnn nnnnnnnnnn nnnnnnnnnn nnnnnnnnnn nnnnnnnnnn
      421 nnnnnnnnnn nnnnnnnnnn nnnnnnnnnn nnnnnnnncg cgccattcgc cattcaggct
      481 gcgcaactgt tgggaagggc gatcggtgcg ggcctcttcg ctattacgcc agctggcgaa
      541 agggggatgt gctgcaaggc gattaagttg ggtaacgcca gggttttccc agtcacgacg
      601 ttgtaaaacg acggccagtg aattgtaata cgactcacta tagggcgaat tggagctcgg
      661 tattcacgac agcaggctga ataataaaaa aattagaaac tattatttaa ccctagaaag
      721 ataatcatat tgtgacgtac gttaaagata atcatgcgta aaattgacgc atgtgtttta
      781 tcggtctgta tatcgaggtt tatttattaa tttgaataga tattaagttt tattatattt
      841 acacttacat actaataata aattcaacaa acaatttatt tatgtttatt tatttattaa
      901 aaaaaaacaa aaactcaaaa tttcttctat aaagtaacaa aacttttaaa cattctctct
      961 tttacaaaaa taaacttatt ttgtacttta aaaacagtca tgttgtatta taaaataagt
     1021 aattagctta acctatacat aatagaaaca aattatactt attagtcagt cagaaacaac
     1081 tttggcacat atcaatatta tgctctcgtt aattaactcg agggatccaa gctggccgca
     1141 cgtctcccta tcagtgatag agaagtcgac acgtctcgag ctccctatca gtgatagaga
     1201 aggtacgtct agaacgtctc cctatcagtg atagagaagt cgacacgtct cgagctccct
     1261 atcagtgata gagaaggtac gtctagaacg tctccctatc agtgatagag aagtcgacac
     1321 gtctcgagct ccctatcagt gatagagaag gtacgtctag aacgtctccc tatcagtgat
     1381 agagaagtcg acacgtctcg agctccctat cagtgataga gaaggtaccc cctatataag
     1441 cagagctcgt ttagtgaacc gtcagatcgc ctggagacgc catccacgct gttttgacct
     1501 ccatagaaga caccgggacc gatccagcct ccgcggtggc ggccatcaca agtttgtaca
     1561 aaaaagcagg ctccaccttc cccatggctg gacacctggc ttcagacttc gccttctcac
     1621 ccccaccagg tgggggtgat gggtcagcag ggctggagcc gggctgggtg gattctcgaa
     1681 cctggctaag cttccaaggg cctccaggtg ggcctggaat cggaccaggc tcagaggtat
     1741 tggggatctc cccatgtccg cccgcatacg agttctgcgg agggatggca tactgtggac
     1801 ctcaggttgg actgggccta gtcccccaag ttggcgtgga gactttgcag cctgagggcc
     1861 aggcaggagc acgagtggaa agcaactcag agggaacctc ctctgagccc tgtgccgacc
     1921 gccccaatgc cgtgaagttg gagaaggtgg aaccaactcc cgaggagtcc caggacatga
     1981 aagccctgca gaaggagcta gaacagtttg ccaagctgct gaagcagaag aggatcacct
     2041 tggggtacac ccaggccgac gtggggctca ccctgggcgt tctctttgga aaggtgttca
     2101 gccagaccac catctgtcgc ttcgaggcct tgcagctcag ccttaagaac atgtgtaagc
     2161 tgcggcccct gctggagaag tgggtggagg aagccgacaa caatgagaac cttcaggaga
     2221 tatgcaaatc ggagaccctg gtgcaggccc ggaagagaaa gcgaactagc attgagaacc
     2281 gtgtgaggtg gagtctggag accatgtttc tgaagtgccc gaagccctcc ctacagcaga
     2341 tcactcacat cgccaatcag cttgggctag agaaggatgt ggttcgagta tggttctgta
     2401 accggcgcca gaagggcaaa agatcaagta ttgagtattc ccaacgagaa gagtatgagg
     2461 ctacagggac acctttccca gggggggctg tatcctttcc tctgccccca ggtccccact
     2521 ttggcacccc aggctatgga agcccccact tcaccacact ctactcagtc ccttttcctg
     2581 agggcgaggc ctttccctct gttcccgtca ctgctctggg ctctcccatg cattcaaact
     2641 gaggcaccag ccctccctgg ggatgctgtg agccaaggca agggaggtag acaagagaac
     2701 ctggagcttt ggggttaaat tcttttactg aggagggatt aaaagcacaa caggggtggg
     2761 gggtgggatg gggaaagaag ctcagtgatg ctgttgatca acccagcttt cttgtacaaa
     2821 gtggtgatgg ccgctctagc tagtcgataa gctaattccg cccccccccc cccccccccc
     2881 tcaccctccc ccccccctaa cgttactggc cgaagccgct tggaataagg ccggtgagcg
     2941 tttgtctata tgttattttc caccatattg ccgtcttttg gcaatgtgag ggcccgaaac
     3001 ctggccctgt cttcttgacg acgattccta ggggtctttc ccctctcgcc aaaggaatgc
     3061 aaggtctgtt gaatgtcgtg aaggaagcag ttcctctgga agcttcttga agacaacaac
     3121 gtctgtagcg accctttgca ggcagcggaa ccccccacct ggcgacatgg atagttgtgg
     3181 aaagagtcaa atggctctcc tcaagcgtat tcaacaaggg gctgaaggat gcccagaagg
     3241 taccccattg tatgggatct gatctggggc ctcggtgcac atgctttaca tgtgtttagt
     3301 cgaggttaaa aaacgtctag gccccccgaa ccacggggac gtggttttgg tttgaaaaac
     3361 acgatgataa tatggccaca accatggaac agggggatca gcttaccatg gccaagatcc
     3421 ctcctaagaa gaagcgcaaa gtcgaggatc ccgtcgtttt acaacgtcgt gactgggaaa
     3481 accctggcgt tacccaactt aatcgccttg cagcacatcc ccctttcgcc agctggcgta
     3541 atagcgaaga ggcccgcacc gatcgccctt cccaacagtt gcgcagcctg aatggcgaat
     3601 ggcgctttgc ctggtttccg gcaccagaag cggtgccgga aagctggctg gagtgcgatc
     3661 ttcctgaggc cgatactgtc gtcgtcccct caaactggca gatgcacggt tacgatgcgc
     3721 ccatctacac caacgtaacc tatcccatta cggtcaatcc gccgtttgtt cccacggaga
     3781 atccgacggg ttgttactcg ctcacattta atgttgatga aagctggcta caggaaggcc
     3841 agacgcgaat tatttttgat ggcgttaact cggcgtttca tctgtggtgc aacgggcgct
     3901 gggtcggtta cggccaggac agtcgtttgc cgtctgaatt tgacctgagc gcatttttac
     3961 gcgccggaga aaaccgcctc gcggtgatgg tgctgcgttg gagtgacggc agttatctgg
     4021 aagatcagga tatgtggcgg atgagcggca ttttccgtga cgtctcgttg ctgcataaac
     4081 cgactacaca aatcagcgat ttccatgttg ccactcgctt taatgatgat ttcagccgcg
     4141 ctgtactgga ggctgaagtt cagatgtgcg gcgagttgcg tgactaccta cgggtaacag
     4201 tttctttatg gcagggtgaa acgcaggtcg ccagcggcac cgcgcctttc ggcggtgaaa
     4261 ttatcgatga gcgtggtggt tatgccgatc gcgtcacact acgtctgaac gtcgaaaacc
     4321 cgaaactgtg gagcgccgaa atcccgaatc tctatcgtgc ggtggttgaa ctgcacaccg
     4381 ccgacggcac gctgattgaa gcagaagcct gcgatgtcgg tttccgcgag gtgcggattg
     4441 aaaatggtct gctgctgctg aacggcaagc cgttgctgat tcgaggcgtt aaccgtcacg
     4501 agcatcatcc tctgcatggt caggtcatgg atgagcagac gatggtgcag gatatcctgc
     4561 tgatgaagca gaacaacttt aacgccgtgc gctgttcgca ttatccgaac catccgctgt
     4621 ggtacacgct gtgcgaccgc tacggcctgt atgtggtgga tgaagccaat attgaaaccc
     4681 acggcatggt gccaatgaat cgtctgaccg atgatccgcg ctggctaccg gcgatgagcg
     4741 aacgcgtaac gcgaatggtg cagcgcgatc gtaatcaccc gagtgtgatc atctggtcgc
     4801 tggggaatga atcaggccac ggcgctaatc acgacgcgct gtatcgctgg atcaaatctg
     4861 tcgatccttc ccgcccggtg cagtatgaag gcggcggagc cgacaccacg gccaccgata
     4921 ttatttgccc gatgtacgcg cgcgtggatg aagaccagcc cttcccggct gtgccgaaat
     4981 ggtccatcaa aaaatggctt tcgctacctg gagagacgcg cccgctgatc ctttgcgaat
     5041 acgcccacgc gatgggtaac agtcttggcg gtttcgctaa atactggcag gcgtttcgtc
     5101 agtatccccg tttacagggc ggcttcgtct gggactgggt ggatcagtcg ctgattaaat
     5161 atgatgaaaa cggcaacccg tggtcggctt acggcggtga ttttggcgat acgccgaacg
     5221 atcgccagtt ctgtatgaac ggtctggtct ttgccgaccg cacgccgcat ccagcgctga
     5281 cggaagcaaa acaccagcag cagtttttcc agttccgttt atccgggcaa accatcgaag
     5341 tgaccagcga atacctgttc cgtcatagcg ataacgagct cctgcactgg atggtggcgc
     5401 tggatggtaa gccgctggca agcggtgaag tgcctctgga tgtcgctcca caaggtaaac
     5461 agttgattga actgcctgaa ctaccgcagc cggagagcgc cgggcaactc tggctcacag
     5521 tacgcgtagt gcaaccgaac gcgaccgcat ggtcagaagc cgggcacatc agcgcctggc
     5581 agcagtggcg tctggcggaa aacctcagtg tgacgctccc cgccgcgtcc cacgccatcc
     5641 cgcatctgac caccagcgaa atggattttt gcatcgagct gggtaataag cgttggcaat
     5701 ttaaccgcca gtcaggcttt ctttcacaga tgtggattgg cgataaaaaa caactgctga
     5761 cgccgctgcg cgatcagttc acccgtgcac cgctggataa cgacattggc gtaagtgaag
     5821 cgacccgcat tgaccctaac gcctgggtcg aacgctggaa ggcggcgggc cattaccagg
     5881 ccgaagcagc gttgttgcag tgcacggcag atacacttgc tgatgcggtg ctgattacga
     5941 ccgctcacgc gtggcagcat caggggaaaa ccttatttat cagccggaaa acctaccgga
     6001 ttgatggtag tggtcaaatg gcgattaccg ttgatgttga agtggcgagc gatacaccgc
     6061 atccggcgcg gattggcctg aactgccagc tggcgcaggt agcagagcgg gtaaactggc
     6121 tcggattagg gccgcaagaa aactatcccg accgccttac tgccgcctgt tttgaccgct
     6181 gggatctgcc attgtcagac atgtataccc cgtacgtctt cccgagcgaa aacggtctgc
     6241 gctgcgggac gcgcgaattg aattatggcc cacaccagtg gcgcggcgac ttccagttca
     6301 acatcagccg ctacagtcaa cagcaactga tggaaaccag ccatcgccat ctgctgcacg
     6361 cggaagaagg cacatggctg aatatcgacg gtttccatat ggggattggt ggcgacgact
     6421 cctggagccc gtcagtatcg gcggaattcc agctgagcgc cggtcgctac cattaccagt
     6481 tggtctggtg tcaggggatc ccccgggctg cagccaatat gggatcggcc attgaacaag
     6541 atggattgca cgcaggttct ccggccgctt gggtggagag gctattcggc tatgactggg
     6601 cacaacagac aatcggctgc tctgatgccg ccgtgttccg gctgtcagcg caggggcgcc
     6661 cggttctttt tgtcaagacc gacctgtccg gtgccctgaa tgaactgcag gacgaggcag
     6721 cgcggctatc gtggctggcc acgacgggcg ttccttgcgc agctgtgctc gacgttgtca
     6781 ctgaagcggg aagggactgg ctgctattgg gcgaagtgcc ggggcaggat ctcctgtcat
     6841 ctcaccttgc tcctgccgag aaagtatcca tcatggctga tgcaatgcgg cggctgcata
     6901 cgcttgatcc ggctacctgc ccattcgacc accaagcgaa acatcgcatc gagcgagcac
     6961 gtactcggat ggaagccggt cttgtcgatc aggatgatct ggacgaagag catcaggggc
     7021 tcgcgccagc cgaactgttc gccaggctca aggcgcgcat gcccgacggc gatgatctcg
     7081 tcgtgaccca tggcgatgcc tgcttgccga atatcatggt ggaaaatggc cgcttttctg
     7141 gattcatcga ctgtggccgg ctgggtgtgg cggaccgcta tcaggacata gcgttggcta
     7201 cccgtgatat tgctgaagag cttggcggcg aatgggctga ccgcttcctc gtgctttacg
     7261 gtatcgccgc tcccgattcg cagcgcatcg ccttctatcg ccttcttgac gagttcttct
     7321 gaggggatca attctctagg gctcgctgat cagcctcgac tgtgccttct agttgccagc
     7381 catctgttgt ttgcccctcc cccgtgcctt ccttgaccct ggaaggtgcc actcccactg
     7441 tcctttccta ataaaatgag gaaattgcat cgcattgtct gagtaggtgt cattctattc
     7501 tggggggtgg ggtggggcag gacagcaagg gggaggattg ggaagacaat agcaggcatg
     7561 ctggggatgc ggtgggctct atggcttctg aggcggaaag aaccagctgg ggctcgatcc
     7621 tctagagtcg agggctgcag gaattcgata tcaagctcta gccaacaagc tcgtcatcgc
     7681 tttgcagaag agcagagagg atatgctcat cgtctaaaga actacccatt ttattatata
     7741 ttagtcacga tatctataac aagaaaatat atatataata agttatcacg taagtagaac
     7801 atgaaataac aatataatta tcgtatgagt taaatcttaa aagtcacgta aaagataatc
     7861 atgcgtcatt ttgactcacg cggtcgttat agttcaaaat cagtgacact taccgcattg
     7921 acaagcacgc ctcacgggag ctccaagcgg cgactgagat gtcctaaatg cacagcgacg
     7981 gattcgcgct atttagaaag agagagcaat atttcaagaa tgcatgcgtc aattttacgc
     8041 agactatctt tctagggtta aaaaagattt gcgctttact cgacctaaac tttaaacacg
     8101 tcatagaatc ttcgtttgac aaaaaccaca ttgtggccaa gctgtgtgac gcgacgcgcg
     8161 ctaaagaatg gcaaaccaag tcgcgcgagg tacccagctt ttgttccctt tagtgagggt
     8221 taattccgag cttggcgtaa tcatggtcat agctgtttcc tgtgtgaaat tgttatccgc
     8281 tcacaattcc acacaacata cgagccggaa gcataaagtg taaagcctgg ggtgcctaat
     8341 gagtgagcta actcacatta attgcgttgc gctcactgcc cgctttccag tcgggaaacc
     8401 tgtcgtgcca gctgcattaa tgaatcggcc aacgcgcggg gagaggcggt ttgcgtattg
     8461 ggcgctcttc cgcttcctcg ctcactgact cgctgcgctc ggtcgttcgg ctgcggcgag
     8521 cggtatcagc tcactcaaag gcggtaatac ggttatccac agaatcaggg gataacgcag
     8581 gaaagaacat gtgagcaaaa ggccagcaaa aggccaggaa ccgtaaaaag gccgcgttgc
     8641 tggcgttttt ccataggctc cgcccccctg acgagcatca caaaaatcga cgctcaagtc
     8701 agaggtggcg aaacccgaca ggactataaa gataccaggc gtttccccct ggaagctccc
     8761 tcgtgcgctc tcctgttccg accctgccgc ttaccggata cctgtccgcc tttctccctt
     8821 cgggaagcgt ggcgctttct catagctcac gctgtaggta tctcagttcg gtgtaggtcg
     8881 ttcgctccaa gctgggctgt gtgcacgaac cccccgttca gcccgaccgc tgcgccttat
     8941 ccggtaacta tcgtcttgag tccaacccgg taagacacga cttatcgcca ctggcagcag
     9001 ccactggtaa caggattagc agagcgaggt atgtaggcgg tgctacagag ttcttgaagt
     9061 ggtggcctaa ctacggctac actagaagga cagtatttgg tatctgcgct ctgctgaagc
     9121 cagttacctt cggaaaaaga gttggtagct cttgatccgg caaacaaacc accgctggta
     9181 gcggtggttt ttttgtttgc aagcagcaga ttacgcgcag aaaaaaagga tctcaagaag
     9241 atcctttgat cttttctacg gggtctgacg ctcagtggaa cgaaaactca cgttaaggga
     9301 ttttggtcat gagattatca aaaaggatct tcacctagat ccttttaaat taaaaatgaa
     9361 gttttaaatc aatctaaagt atatatgagt aaacttggtc tgacagttac caatgcttaa
     9421 tcagtgaggc acctatctca gcgatctgtc tatttcgttc atccatagtt gcctgactcc
     9481 ccgtcgtgta gataactacg atacgggagg gcttaccatc tggccccagt gctgcaatga
     9541 taccgcgaga cccacgctca ccggctccag atttatcagc aataaaccag ccagccggaa
     9601 gggccgagcg cagaagtggt cctgcaactt tatccgcctc catccagtct attaattgtt
     9661 gccgggaagc tagagtaagt agttcgccag ttaatagttt gcgcaacgtt gttgccattg
     9721 ctacaggcat cgtggtgtca cgctcgtcgt ttggtatggc ttcattcagc tccggttccc
     9781 aacgatcaag gcgagttaca tgatccccca tgttgtgcaa aaaagcggtt agctccttcg
     9841 gtcctccgat cgttgtcaga agtaagttgg ccgcagtgtt atcactcatg gttatggcag
     9901 cactgcataa ttctcttact gtcatgccat ccgtaagatg cttttctgtg actggtgagt
     9961 actcaaccaa gtcattctga gaatagtgta tgcggcgacc gagttgctct tgcccggcgt
    10021 caatacggga taataccgcg ccacatagca gaactttaaa agtgctcatc attggaaaac
    10081 gttcttcggg gcgaaaactc tcaaggatct taccgctgtt gagatccagt tcgatgtaac
    10141 ccactcgtgc acccaactga tcttcagcat cttttacttt caccagcgtt tctgggtgag
    10201 caaaaacagg aaggcaaaat gccgcaaaaa agggaataag ggcgacacgg aaatgttgaa
    10261 tactcatact cttccttttt caatattatt gaagcattta tcagggttat tgtctcatga
    10321 gcggatacat atttgaatgt atttagaaaa ataaacaaat aggggttccg cgcacatttc
    10381 cccgaaaagt gccacctg
//
